>Addgene plasmid #167385 | pMSR:MSMEG_5103:Dendra | depositor partial sequence | sequence record 325213 | partial
ATGGGGCTAGACCTGAGCGCTGATCCGATCGCACTGACCGCCGCGCTGGTGGACATCCCCAGTGTGTCGC
GCGACGAACGCCGCATCGCCGACGAGATCGAGGCCGCGTTGCGCGCCCAGGCGCCGCACTTCGAGGTGAT
CCGCAACGGCGACGCCGTGCTGGCCCGCACCAACCTGGGCCGGCCGTCGCGCGTGATGCTCGCGGGTCAC
ATCGATACCGTGCCCATCGCCGACAACCTGCCCAGCCGGATCGTCGACGGCGAGATGTACGGCTGCGGCA
CCTCCGACATGAAGGCGGGCGACGCGGTGTTCTTGCACCTGGCCGCCACGATCACCGAGCCCACGCACGA
CATCACGCTGGTGATGTACGACTGCGAGGAGATCGAATCGAGCGCCAACGGCCTGGGGCGCATCGAACGG
GAGCTGCGCGACTGGCTCACCGCTGACGTCGCGATCCTCGGCGAACCGTCGGGTGGCTACATCGAAGCGG
GCTGCCAGGGCACCATCCGCGTCGTGATCTCCGCGAAGGGCACACGCGCCCACTCGGCCCGTTCGTGGTT
GGGGGACAACGCGATTCACAAACTCGCACCTGTGCTCGACCGGCTGGCGTCGTATCAGGCGCGCTCGGTT
GACATCGACGGCTGTGTCTACCGCGAGGGGCTGTCCGCGGTGCGTATCGACGGTGGCATCGCGGGCAACG
TGATTCCCGACGCGGCATCGGTCACCGTCAACTTCCGGTTCGCGCCGGATCGCGACGTCGACCAGGCCGT
TGCGCACGTCCACGAGGTGTTCGACGGACTCGACGTCACGCTCGAGCTGACCGACGCCGCCGCCGGTGCG
CTGCCGGGCCTCACGCAACCCGCGGCCGCGGCGCTCGTGGCCGCCGCAGGCGGGCAGGTGCGCGCCAAGT
ACGGCTGGACCGACGTCGCGAGGTTCGCCGCGCTCGGCATCCCGGCCGTGAACTACGGGCCGGGCGACCC
GAATCTCGCCCACCGTGTCGACGAACGCGTCCAGGTCGCGGCCATCACCGCCGCAGCCGACATGCTGCGC
ACGTATCTGACGACC
