[The description below was written by a language model from this plasmid's Addgene catalogue record.]
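Description:
pMSR:MSMEG_5103:Dendra is a bacterial expression plasmid built on the pMSR:Dendra backbone, an integrating mycobacterial vector that inserts into the host chromosome at the L5 phage attachment site rather than replicating episomally in mycobacteria. It is propagated as a high-copy plasmid in E. coli and selected with apramycin. The record also notes that the vector supports T7-driven expression in E. coli, so the same construct can serve for protein production in that host as well as for expression in mycobacteria. No feature table is provided, so the specific origin of replication, integrase cassette and resistance gene are not itemised in the record.

The insert is the Mycobacterium smegmatis open reading frame MSMEG_5103, derived from the M. smegmatis reference genome sequence and introduced by ligation-independent cloning; the upstream AseI site was destroyed and the downstream HindIII site retained. The function of the encoded protein is not stated. Expression is driven by the pmycTetO promoter, a mycobacterial promoter carrying tet operator sequences, which in general allows tetracycline-responsive control when a Tet repressor is present. The gene is fused at its C terminus, through a Gly-Ala linker, to Dendra2, a green-to-red photoconvertible fluorescent protein, followed by a single Flag epitope.

The stated purpose is a C-terminal fluorescent fusion. The construct belongs to a systematic mycobacterial resource collection, and this design suits visualising the subcellular localisation of the tagged protein in live mycobacteria from a stable single-copy integrant, with the Flag tag available for immunodetection or affinity-based applications.
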