Addgene plasmid #167385: pMSR:MSMEG_5103:Dendra
Purpose: C-term fluorescent fusion
Depositing lab: Keith Derbyshire & Joseph Wade. Depositing organization: Wadsworth Center, New York State Department of Health. Publication: A Mycobacterial Systems Resource for the Research Community. Judd JA, Canestrari J, Clark R, Joseph A, Lapierre P, Lasek-Nesselquist E, Mir M, Palumbo M, Smith C, Stone M, Upadhyay A, Wirth SE, Dedrick RM, Meier CG, Russell DA, Dills A, Dove E, Kester J, Wolf ID, Zhu J, Rubin ER, Fortune S, Hatfull GF, Gray TA, Wade JT, Derbyshire KM. mBio. 2021 Mar 2;12(2). pii: mBio.02401-20. doi: 10.1128/mBio.02401-20. PubMed 33653882.
Backbone
  Vector backbone: pMSR:Dendra
  Vector type: Bacterial Expression ; Integrating Mycobacterial Expression Vector attL5. T7 expression in E. coli
Growth in bacteria
  Bacterial resistance: Apramycin, 25 μg/mL
  Growth temperature: 37°C
  Growth strain: DH5alpha
  Copy number: High Copy
Gene/Insert
  Gene/Insert name: MSMEG_5103
  Species: M. smegmatis
  Promoter: pmycTetO
  Tag / fusion protein: Gly-Ala Linker/Dendra2/1x Flag Tag (C terminal on insert)
  Cloning method: Ligation Independent Cloning
  Sequencing primers: 5′ TGATAGAGTTTGTCCTCCCTATCAG; 3′ TCCATATGCACCTTGACACG
Resource information
  A portion of this plasmid was derived from a plasmid made by: CP000480.1
Terms and licenses: Academic/Nonprofit Terms; Industry Terms: Not Available to Industry
Depositor comments: 5' cloning site: AseI (destroyed), 3' cloning site: HindIII (not destroyed)
How to cite: pMSR:MSMEG_5103:Dendra was a gift from Keith Derbyshire & Joseph Wade (Addgene plasmid # 167385 ; http://n2t.net/addgene:167385 ; RRID:Addgene_167385)
